>Addgene plasmid #163281 | I7HM50 | addgene full sequence | sequence record 354282 | Addgene NGS Result
TAATACGACTCACTATAGGGGAATTGTGAGCGGATAACAATTCCCCTCTAGAAATAATTTTGTTTAACTT
TAAGAAGGAGATATACATATGGCCAAGCAAGAACTCAGCTCACTGGCACGCCGCTATCTGTACTACCGCG
CCGAAAACGGCGAGCTGGCGAACAGCACACGTAAGTACTTGCGCTCAATTAAGCTCTTACCACGCGTTAT
GACCAGTCTGTCAGACATCGATTCCACTATCGAGCTTTTCGAGCATAAGTTATCAATCCCTGTCTTTCTC
GCGCCCATGGCATTCCATTGCCTCTTTAACCAAGAGGGCGAAGTTGCCTCGGCCGGAGCTTGTGCACAAG
AGGGCATTGGATTCTGCTACAACTATTGTTACAGCTCACGTAGTATTGACAGCCTGAAGAAACACGTACC
GGAAGGAGTAAAGTTCCTGCATATTTACCCATGGCGCGAACGTGAAAACTTCTTAGCACCGATCATCCGC
CAAGCGGAAGAGAGCCACTTATTTTCTGCTATCCTGTTTACTGCAGACCATCCTCATGACCGCGTGCAGC
AGTTCATCACGCCGTATTTCTGCCAGGAAGCACATAAATATAAACATCCCGAAGAAGTGTGTACCCTTCC
TAATCTGTCTCTCCTGGGTGGCAAAGAGGGGACGTGTGATCGCTCGCTGGGTTGGGACTTTGTCGATTGG
TTACGCCAGCAAACCAATCTGCCTATTATTATTAAGGGCATTCTTTCGCCCAAAGATGCAGAGCTCGCAA
TTGACCACGGCGTTAATGGTATCGTTGTCAGTAATCATGGCGGTCGTCAATTAGATTGCACCGTTCCGAG
CTTAATGGTCTTACCGAAGATTGCAAAGATCGTGTCCGGTAAGAACATTAAGCTTTTCGTCGATAGTGGA
ATCGAATACAGTACCGACATTTTCAAAGCTATCGCACTGGGAGCAGATGCGGTTTTAATCGGTCGCCCAA
TGCTGAAAGCTCTGGCTCAGGGCCAGACTGGGCTGTCGCAGTACATCGCGCGTCTTAAGTATGACTTCCA
GTGTGATTTAGCCAGTATGGGCTGTTCAAGCCTGAAAATGATTGGGCAGCATTGCCTGTACCAGGTAAAC
TCACCGGAACTGGTTAAGTTTTCGGACCAGATGCCCGAGCAAAGTGTGTTCCGCAATAAGTTCATTATCA
AGGCGGCCGCACTCGAGCATCATCACCATCACCACCACCACCACCACTGAGATCCGGCTGCTAACAAAGC
CCGAAAGGAAGCTGAGTTGGCTGCTGCCACCGCTGAGCAATAACTAGCATAACCCCTTGGGGCCTCTAAA
CGGGTCTTGAGGGGTTTTTTGCTGAAAGGAGGAACTATATCCGGATTGGCGAATGGG
[124 nt withheld, positions 1388-1511]
C
[91 nt withheld, positions 1513-1603]
A
[49 nt withheld, positions 1605-1653]
CCTTTGACGTTGGAGTCCACGTTCTTT
[37 nt withheld, positions 1681-1717]
ACCCTATCTCGGTCTATTCTTTTGATTTATAAGGGATTTTGCCGATTTCGGCCTATTGGTTAAAAAATGA
GCTGATTTAACAAAAATTTAACGCGAATTTTAACAAAATATTAACGCTTACAATTTAGGTGGCACTTTTC
GGGGAAATGTGCGCGGAACCCCTATTTGTTTATTTTTCTAAATACATTCAAATATGTATCCGCTCATGAG
ACAATAACCCTGATAAATGCTTCAATAATATTGAAAAAGGAAGAGTATGAGTATTCAACATTTCCGTGTC
GCCCTTATTCCCTTTTTTGCGGCATTTTGCCTTCCTGTTTTTGCTCACCCAGAAACGCTGGTGAAAGTAA
AAGATGCTGAAGATCAGTTGGGTGCACGAGTGGGTTACATCGAACTGGATCTCAACAGCGGTAAGATCCT
TGAGAGTTTTCGCCCCGAAGAACGTTTTCCAATGATGAGCACTTTTAAAGTTCTGCTATGTGGCGCGGTA
TTATCCCGTATTGACGCCGGGCAAGAGCAACTCGGTCGCCGCATACACTATTCTCAGAATGACTTGGTTG
AGTACTCACCAGTCACAGAAAAGCATCTTACGGATGGCATGACAGTAAGAGAATTATGCAGTGCTGCCAT
AACCATGAGTGATAACACTGCGGCCAACTTACTTCTGACAACGATCGGAGGACCGAAGGAGCTAACCGCT
TTTTTGCACAACATGGGGGATCATGTAACTCGCCTTGATCGTTGGGAACCGGAGCTGAATGAAGCCATAC
CAAACGACGAGCGTGACACCACGATGCCTGCAGCAATGGCAACAACGTTGCGCAAACTATTAACTGGCGA
ACTACTTACTCTAGCTTCCCGGCAACAATTAATAGACTGGATGGAGGCGGATAAAGTTGCAGGACCACTT
CTGCGCTCGGCCCTTCCGGCTGGCTGGTTTATTGCTGATAAATCTGGAGCCGGTGAGCGTGGGTCTCGCG
GTATCATTGCAGCACTGGGGCCAGATGGTAAGCCCTCCCGTATCGTAGTTATCTACACGACGGGGAGTCA
GGCAACTATGGATGAACGAAATAGACAGATCGCTGAGATAGGTGCCTCACTGATTAAGCATTGGTAACTG
TCAGACCAAGTTTACTCATATATACTTTAGATTGATTTAAAACTTCATTTTTAATTTAAAAGGATCTAGG
TGAAGATCCTTTTTGATAATCTCATGACCAAAATCCCTTAACGTGAGTTTTCGTTCCACTGAGCGTCAGA
CCCCGTAGAAAAGATCAAAGGATCTTCTTGAGATCCTTTTTTTCTGCGCGTAATCTGCTGCTTGCAAACA
AAAAAACCACCGCTACCAGCGGTGGTTTGTTTGCCGGATCAAGAGCTACCAACTCTTTTTCCGAAGGTAA
CTGGCTTCAGCAGAGCGCAGATACCAAATACTGTCCTTCTAGTGTAGCCGTAGTTAGGCCACCACTTCAA
GAACTCTGTAGCACCGCCTACATACCTCGCTCTGCTAATCCTGTTACCAGTGGCTGCTGCCAGTGGCGAT
AAGTCGTGTCTTACCGGGTTGGACTCAAGACGATAGTTACCGGATAAGGCGCAGCGGTCGGGCTGAACGG
GGGGTTCGTGCACACAGCCCAGCTTGGAGCGAACGACCTACACCGAACTGAGATACCTACAGCGTGAGCT
ATGAGAAAGCGCCACGCTTCCCGAAGGGAGAAAGGCGGACAGGTATCCGGTAAGCGGCAGGGTCGGAACA
GGAGAGCGCACGAGGGAGCTTCCAGGGGGAAACGCCTGGTATCTTTATAGTCCTGTCGGGTTTCGCCACC
TCTGACTTGAGCGTCGATTTTTGTGATGCTCGTCAGGGGGGCGGAGCCTATGGAAAAACGCCAGCAACGC
GGCCTTTTTACGGTTCCTGGCCTTTTGCTGGCCTTTTGCTCACATGTTCTTTCCTGCGTTATCCCCTGAT
TCTGTGGATAACCGTATTACCGCCTTTGAGTGAGCTGATACCGCTCGCCGCAGCCGAACGACCGAGCGCA
GCGAGTCAGTGAGCGAGGAAGCGGAAGAGCGCCTGATGCGGTATTTTCTCCTTACGCATCTGTGCGGTAT
TTCACACCGCAATGGTGCACTCTCAGTACAATCTGCTCTGATGCCGCATAGTTAAGCCAGTATACACTCC
GCTATCGCTACGTGACTGGGTCATGGCTGCGCCCCGACACCCGCCAACACCCGCTGACGCGCCCTGACGG
GCTTGTCTGCTCCCGGCATCCGCTTACAGACAAGCTGTGACCGTCTCCGGGAGCTGCATGTGTCAGAGGT
TTTCACCGTCATCACCGAAACGCGCGAGGCAGCTGCGGTAAAGCTCATCAGCGTGGTCGTGAAGCGATTC
ACAGATGTCTGCCTGTTCATCCGCGTCCAGCTCGTTGAGTTTCTCCAGAAGCGTTAATGTCTGGCTTCTG
ATAAAGCGGGCCATGTTAAGGGCGGTTTTTTCCTGTTTGGTCACTGATGCCTCCGTGTAAGGGGGATTTC
TGTTCATGGGGGTAATGATACCGATGAAACGAGAGAGGATGCTCACGATACGGGTTACTGATGATGAACA
TGCCCGGTTACTGGAACGTTGTGAGGGTAAACAACTGGCGGTATGGATGCGGCGGGACCAGAGAAAAATC
ACTCAGGGTCAATGCCAGCGCTTCGTTAATACAGATGTAGGTGTTCCACAGGGTAGCCAGCAGCATCCTG
CGATGCAGATCCGGAACATAATGGTGCAGGGCGCTGACTTCCGCGTTTCCAGACTTTACGAAACACGGAA
ACCGAAGACCATTCATGTTGTTGCTCAGGTCGCAGACGTTTTGCAGCAGCAGTCGCTTCACGTTCGCTCG
CGTATCGGTGATTCATTCTGCTAACCAGTAAGGCAACCCCGCCAGCCTAGCCGGGTCCTCAACGACAGGA
GCACGATCATGCGCACCCGTGGGGCCGCCATGCCGGCGATAATGGCCTGCTTCTCGCCGAAACGTTTGGT
GGCGGGACCAGTGACGAAGGCTTGAGCGAGGGCGTGCAAGATTCCGAATACCGCAAGCGACAGGCCGATC
ATCGTCGCGCTCCAGCGAAAGCGGTCCTCGCCGAAAATGACCCAGAGCGCTGCCGGCACCTGTCCTACGA
GTTGCATGATAAAGAAGACAGTCATAAGTGCGGCGACGATAGTCATGCCCCGCGCCCACCGGAAGGAGCT
GACTGGGTTGAAGGCTCTCAAGGGCATCGGTCGAGATCCCGGTGCCTAATGAGTGAGCTAACTTACATTA
ATTGCGTTGCGCTCACTGCCCGCTTTCCAGTCGGGAAACCTGTCGTGCCAGCTGCATTAATGAATCGGCC
AACGCGCGGGGAGAGGCGGTTTGCGTATTGGGCGCCAGGGTGGTTTTTCTTTTCACCAGTGAGACGGGCA
ACAGCTGATTGCCCTTCACCGCCTGGCCCTGAGAGAGTTGCAGCAAGCGGTCCACGCTGGTTTGCCCCAG
CAGGCGAAAATCCTGTTTGATGGTGGTTAACGGCGGGATATAACATGAGCTGTCTTCGGTATCGTCGTAT
CCCACTACCGAGATATCCGCACCAACGCGCAGCCCGGACTCGGTAATGGCGCGCATTGCGCCCAGCGCCA
TCTGATCGTTGGCAACCAGCATCGCAGTGGGAACGATGCCCTCATTCAGCATTTGCATGGTTTGTTGAAA
ACCGGACATGGCACTCCAGTCGCCTTCCCGTTCCGCTATCGGCTGAATTTGATTGCGAGTGAGATATTTA
TGCCAGCCAGCCAGACGCAGACGCGCCGAGACAGAACTTAATGGGCCCGCTAACAGCGCGATTTGCTGGT
GACCCAATGCGACCAGATGCTCCACGCCCAGTCGCGTACCGTCTTCATGGGAGAAAATAATACTGTTGAT
GGGTGTCTGGTCAGAGACATCAAGAAATAACGCCGGAACATTAGTGCAGGCAGCTTCCACAGCAATGGCA
TCCTGGTCATCCAGCGGATAGTTAATGATCAGCCCACTGACGCGTTGCGCGAGAAGATTGTGCACCGCCG
CTTTACAGGCTTCGACGCCGCTTCGTTCTACCATCGACACCACCACGCTGGCACCCAGTTGATCGGCGCG
AGATTTAATCGCCGCGACAATTTGCGACGGCGCGTGCAGGGCCAGACTGGAGGTGGCAACGCCAATCAGC
AACGACTGTTTGCCCGCCAGTTGTTGTGCCACGCGGTTGGGAATGTAATTCAGCTCCGCCATCGCCGCTT
CCACTTTTTCCCGCGTTTTCGCAGAAACGTGGCTGGCCTGGTTCACCACGCGGGAAACGGTCTGATAAGA
GACACCGGCATACTCTGCGACATCGTATAACGTTACTGGTTTCACATTCACCACCCTGAATTGACTCTCT
TCCGGGCGCTATCATGCCATACCGCGAAAGGTTTTGCGCCATTCGATGGTGTCCGGGATCTCGACGCTCT
CCCTTATGCGACTCCTGCATTAGGAAGCAGCCCAGTAGTAGGTTGAGGCCGTTGAGCACCGCCGCCGCAA
GGAATGGTGCATGCAAGGAGATGGCGCCCAACAGTCCCCCGGCCACGGGGCCTGCCACCATACCCACGCC
GAAACAAGCGCTCATGAGCCCGAAGTGGCGAGCCCGATCTTCCCCATCGGTGATGTCGGCGATATAGGCG
CCAGCAACCGCACCTGTGGCGCCGGTGATGCCGGCCACGATGCGTCCGGCGTAGAGGATCGAGATCTCGA
TCCCGCGAAAT
Features (pLannotate 1.2.2; 18 found; start..end, strand, type, name):
      1..19      +  promoter       T7 promoter: promoter for bacteriophage T7 RNA polymerase
     20..44      +  protein_bind   lac operator: The lac repressor binds to the lac operator to inhibit transcription in E. coli. This inhibition can be relieved by adding lactose or isopropyl-β-D-thiogalactopyranoside (IPTG). lac repressor encoded by lacI
     59..81      +  RBS            RBS: efficient ribosome binding site from bacteriophage T7 gene 10 (Olins and Rangwala, 1989)
   1214..1237    +  CDS            9xHis (fragment): 9xHis affinity tag
   1247..1296    +  CDS            SET1 (fragment): solubility-enhancement tag derived from T7 phage gene 10B
   1304..1351    +  terminator     T7 terminator: transcription terminator for bacteriophage T7 RNA polymerase
   1388..1816    +  rep_origin     f1 ori (sequence partly withheld): f1 bacteriophage origin of replication; arrow indicates direction of (+) strand synthesis
   1869..1973    +  promoter       AmpR promoter: bla
   1974..2834    +  CDS            AmpR: β-lactamase; bla; confers resistance to ampicillin, carbenicillin, and related antibiotics
   3005..3593    +  rep_origin     ori: high-copy-number ColE1/pMB1/pBR322/pUC origin of replication
   3779..3918    -  misc_feature   bom: basis of mobility region from pBR322
   4020..4211    -  CDS            rop: Rop protein, which maintains plasmids at low copy number; rop
   4228..4608    +  CDS            YPB1_ECOLX: Protein predicted: Swiss-Prot protein existence level 4. From Escherichia coli.
   4680..4971    -  CDS            TcR (fragment): tetracycline efflux protein; tet; confers resistance to tetracycline
   4986..5007    -  protein_bind   CAP binding site: CAP binding activates transcription in the presence of cAMP. E. coli catabolite activator protein
   5020..6102    -  CDS            lacI: lac repressor; lacI; The lac repressor binds to the lac operator to inhibit transcription in E. coli. This inhibition can be relieved by adding lactose or isopropyl-β-D-thiogalactopyranoside (IPTG).
   6103..6180    -  promoter       lacI promoter: lacI
   6188..6467    -  CDS            TcR (fragment): tetracycline efflux protein; tet; confers resistance to tetracycline
