[The description below was written by a language model from this plasmid's Addgene catalogue record and pLannotate feature annotations shown in this document.]
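Description:
I7HM50 is a bacterial expression plasmid built on the pET21a(+) backbone, carrying the coding sequence for the Legionella pneumophila protein with UniProt identifier I7HM50, which is recorded as a flavoprotein oxidoreductase. The insert sits downstream of a T7 promoter followed immediately by a lac operator and the efficient ribosome binding site from phage T7 gene 10, and transcription ends at the T7 terminator. The plasmid also carries lacI under its own promoter. The Lac repressor it encodes holds the operator closed until IPTG or lactose is added, and transcription additionally requires a host that supplies T7 RNA polymerase. This arrangement gives the inducible expression stated as the construct's purpose.

The catalogue lists an N-terminal T7 tag and a C-terminal 10xHis tag, both contributed by the backbone. The feature table confirms a polyhistidine run at the 3′ end of the open reading frame, annotated as a 9xHis fragment, but it does not annotate the insert itself or an N-terminal T7 tag. The short "SET1" hit just before the terminator, the two tetracycline-resistance fragments and the predicted E. coli protein are most likely residual pBR322-derived backbone sequence, not functional elements.

Propagation relies on a ColE1/pMB1-type origin accompanied by bom and rop, with selection through β-lactamase (ampicillin resistance). An f1 origin is also present for single-stranded DNA production. The catalogue describes the plasmid as high copy, although rop normally moderates copy number.

The associated publication title indicates that the construct belongs to an experimental and computational investigation of functional misannotation in the EC 1.1.3.15 enzyme class. The His tag would be suited to affinity purification of the protein.
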