Addgene plasmid #163281: I7HM50
Purpose: Inducible expression of UniProt identifier I7HM50
Depositing lab: Martin Engqvist. Depositing organization: Chalmers University of Technology. Publication: Experimental and computational investigation of enzyme functional annotations uncovers misannotation in the EC 1.1.3.15 enzyme class. Rembeza E, Engqvist MKM. PLoS Comput Biol. 2021 Sep 23;17(9):e1009446. doi: 10.1371/journal.pcbi.1009446. eCollection 2021 Sep. PubMed 34555022.
Backbone
  Vector backbone: pET21a(+)
  Vector type: Bacterial Expression
Growth in bacteria
  Bacterial resistance: Ampicillin, 100 μg/mL
  Growth temperature: 37°C
  Growth strain: DH5alpha
  Copy number: High Copy
Gene/Insert
  Gene/Insert name: I7HM50 (alt name: flavoprotein oxidoreductase)
  Species: Legionella pneumophila
  Promoter: T7
  Tag / fusion protein: T7 (N terminal on backbone); 10xHis (C terminal on backbone)
  Cloning method: Unknown
  Sequencing primers: 5′ T7; 3′ T7-term
Terms and licenses: Academic/Nonprofit Terms; Industry Terms: Not Available to Industry
Depositor comments: Insert name is a UniProt identifier
How to cite: I7HM50 was a gift from Martin Engqvist (Addgene plasmid # 163281 ; http://n2t.net/addgene:163281 ; RRID:Addgene_163281)
