>Addgene plasmid #163281 | I7HM50 | depositor partial sequence | sequence record 316436 | insert gene sequence
ATGGCCAAGCAAGAACTCAGCTCACTGGCACGCCGCTATCTGTACTACCGCGCCGAAAACGGCGAGCTGG
CGAACAGCACACGTAAGTACTTGCGCTCAATTAAGCTCTTACCACGCGTTATGACCAGTCTGTCAGACAT
CGATTCCACTATCGAGCTTTTCGAGCATAAGTTATCAATCCCTGTCTTTCTCGCGCCCATGGCATTCCAT
TGCCTCTTTAACCAAGAGGGCGAAGTTGCCTCGGCCGGAGCTTGTGCACAAGAGGGCATTGGATTCTGCT
ACAACTATTGTTACAGCTCACGTAGTATTGACAGCCTGAAGAAACACGTACCGGAAGGAGTAAAGTTCCT
GCATATTTACCCATGGCGCGAACGTGAAAACTTCTTAGCACCGATCATCCGCCAAGCGGAAGAGAGCCAC
TTATTTTCTGCTATCCTGTTTACTGCAGACCATCCTCATGACCGCGTGCAGCAGTTCATCACGCCGTATT
TCTGCCAGGAAGCACATAAATATAAACATCCCGAAGAAGTGTGTACCCTTCCTAATCTGTCTCTCCTGGG
TGGCAAAGAGGGGACGTGTGATCGCTCGCTGGGTTGGGACTTTGTCGATTGGTTACGCCAGCAAACCAAT
CTGCCTATTATTATTAAGGGCATTCTTTCGCCCAAAGATGCAGAGCTCGCAATTGACCACGGCGTTAATG
GTATCGTTGTCAGTAATCATGGCGGTCGTCAATTAGATTGCACCGTTCCGAGCTTAATGGTCTTACCGAA
GATTGCAAAGATCGTGTCCGGTAAGAACATTAAGCTTTTCGTCGATAGTGGAATCGAATACAGTACCGAC
ATTTTCAAAGCTATCGCACTGGGAGCAGATGCGGTTTTAATCGGTCGCCCAATGCTGAAAGCTCTGGCTC
AGGGCCAGACTGGGCTGTCGCAGTACATCGCGCGTCTTAAGTATGACTTCCAGTGTGATTTAGCCAGTAT
GGGCTGTTCAAGCCTGAAAATGATTGGGCAGCATTGCCTGTACCAGGTAAACTCACCGGAACTGGTTAAG
TTTTCGGACCAGATGCCCGAGCAAAGTGTGTTCCGCAATAAGTTCATTATCAAGGCGGCCGCACTCGAGC
ATCATCACCAT
